>Addgene plasmid #203243 | B*13:01:01 | addgene full sequence | sequence record 399810 | Addgene NGS Result
GACGGATCGGGAGATCTCCCGATCCCCTATGGTGCACTCTCAGTACAATCTGCTCTGATGCCGCATAGTT
AAGCCAGTATCTGCTCCCTGCTTGTGTGTTGGAGGTCGCTGAGTAGTGCGCGAGCAAAATTTAAGCTACA
ACAAGGCAAGGCTTGACCGACAATTGCATGAAGAATCTGCTTAGGGTTAGGCGTTTTGCGCTGCTTCGCG
ATGTACGGGCCAGATATACGCGTTGACATTGATTATTGACTAGTTATTAATAGTAATCAATTACGGGGTC
ATTAGTTCATAGCCCATATATGGAGTTCCGCGTTACATAACTTACGGTAAATGGCCCGCCTGGCTGACCG
CCCAACGACCCCCGCCCATTGACGTCAATAATGACGTATGTTCCCATAGTAACGCCAATAGGGACTTTCC
ATTGACGTCAATGGGTGGAGTATTTACGGTAAACTGCCCACTTGGCAGTACATCAAGTGTATCATATGCC
AAGTACGCCCCCTATTGACGTCAATGACGGTAAATGGCCCGCCTGGCATTATGCCCAGTACATGACCTTA
TGGGACTTTCCTACTTGGCAGTACATCTACGTATTAGTCATCGCTATTACCATGGTGATGCGGTTTTGGC
AGTACATCAATGGGCGTGGATAGCGGTTTGACTCACGGGGATTTCCAAGTCTCCACCCCATTGACGTCAA
TGGGAGTTTGTTTTGGCACCAAAATCAACGGGACTTTCCAAAATGTCGTAACAACTCCGCCCCATTGACG
CAAATGGGCGGTAGGCGTGTACGGTGGGAGGTCTATATAAGCAGAGCTCTCTGGCTAACTAGAGAACCCA
CTGCTTACTGGCTTATCGAAATTAATACGACTCACTATAGGGAGACCCAAGCTGGCTAGCGTTTAAACTT
AAGCTTGCCACCATGCGGGTCACGGCGCCCCGAACCCTCCTCCTGCTGCTCTGGGGGGCAGTGGCCCTGA
CCGAGACCTGGGCCGGCTCCCACTCCATGAGGTATTTCTACACCGCCATGTCCCGGCCCGGCCGCGGGGA
GCCCCGCTTCATCACCGTGGGCTACGTGGACGACACCCAGTTCGTGAGGTTCGACAGCGACGCCACGAGT
CCGAGGATGGCGCCCCGGGCGCCATGGATAGAGCAGGAGGGGCCGGAGTATTGGGACCGGGAGACACAGA
TCTCCAAGACCAACACACAGACTTACCGAGAGAACCTGCGCACCGCGCTCCGCTACTACAACCAGAGCGA
GGCCGGGTCTCACATCATCCAGAGGATGTATGGCTGCGACCTGGGGCCGGACGGGCGCCTCCTCCGCGGG
CATAACCAGTTAGCCTACGACGGCAAGGATTACATCGCCCTGAACGAGGACCTGAGCTCCTGGACCGCGG
CGGACACCGCGGCTCAGATCACCCAGCTCAAGTGGGAGGCGGCCCGTGTGGCGGAGCAGCTGAGAGCCTA
CCTGGAGGGCGAGTGCGTGGAGTGGCTCCGCAGATACCTGGAGAACGGGAAGGAGACGCTGCAGCGCGCG
GACCCCCCAAAGACACACGTGACCCACCACCCCATCTCTGACCATGAGGCCACCCTGAGGTGCTGGGCCC
TGGGCTTCTACCCTGCGGAGATCACACTGACCTGGCAGCGGGATGGCGAGGACCAAACTCAGGACACTGA
GCTTGTGGAGACCAGACCAGCAGGAGATAGAACCTTCCAGAAGTGGGCAGCTGTGGTGGTGCCTTCTGGA
GAAGAGCAGAGATACACATGCCATGTACAGCATGAGGGGCTGCCGAAGCCCCTCACCCTGAGATGGGAGC
CATCTTCCCAGTCCACCGTCCCCATCGTGGGCATTGTTGCTGGCCTGGCTGTCCTAGCAGTTGTGGTCAT
CGGAGCTGTGGTCGCTGCTGTGATGTGTAGGAGGAAGAGCTCAGGTGGAAAAGGAGGGAGCTACTCTCAG
GCTGCGTGCAGCGACAGTGCCCAGGGCTCTGATGTGTCTCTCACAGCTTGATCTAGAGGGCCCGTTTAAA
CCCGCTGATCAGCCTCGACTGTGCCTTCTAGTTGCCAGCCATCTGTTGTTTGCCCCTCCCCCGTGCCTTC
CTTGACCCTGGAAGGTGCCACTCCCACTGTCCTTTCCTAATAAAATGAGGAAATTGCATCGCATTGTCTG
AGTAGGTGTCATTCTATTCTGGGGGGTGGGGTGGGGCAGGACAGCAAGGGGGAGGATTGGGAAGACAATA
GCAGGCATGCTGGGGATGCGGTGGGCTCTATGGCTTCTGAGGCGGAAAGAACCAGCTGGGGCTCTAGGGG
GTATCCCC
[124 nt withheld, positions 2319-2442]
C
[91 nt withheld, positions 2444-2534]
A
[49 nt withheld, positions 2536-2584]
CCTTTGACGTTGGAGTCCACGTTCTTT
[37 nt withheld, positions 2612-2648]
ACCCTATCTCGGTCTATTCTTTTGATTTATAAGGGATTTTGCCGATTTCGGCCTATTGGTTAAAAAATGA
GCTGATTTAACAAAAATTTAACGCGAATTAATTCTGTGGAATGTGTGTCAGTTAGGGTGTGGAAAGTCCC
CAGGCTCCCCAGCAGGCAGAAGTATGCAAAGCATGCATCTCAATTAGTCAGCAACCAGGTGTGGAAAGTC
CCCAGGCTCCCCAGCAGGCAGAAGTATGCAAAGCATGCATCTCAATTAGTCAGCAACCATAGTCCCGCCC
CTAACTCCGCCCATCCCGCCCCTAACTCCGCCCAGTTCCGCCCATTCTCCGCCCCATGGCTGACTAATTT
TTTTTATTTATGCAGAGGCCGAGGCCGCCTCTGCCTCTGAGCTATTCCAGAAGTAGTGAGGAGGCTTTTT
TGGAGGCCTAGGCTTTTGCAAAAAGCTCCCGGGAGCTTGTATATCCATTTTCGGATCTGATCAAGAGACA
GGATGAGGATCGTTTCGCATGATTGAACAAGATGGATTGCACGCAGGTTCTCCGGCCGCTTGGGTGGAGA
GGCTATTCGGCTATGACTGGGCACAACAGACAATCGGCTGCTCTGATGCCGCCGTGTTCCGGCTGTCAGC
GCAGGGGCGCCCGGTTCTTTTTGTCAAGACCGACCTGTCCGGTGCCCTGAATGAACTGCAGGACGAGGCA
GCGCGGCTATCGTGGCTGGCCACGACGGGCGTTCCTTGCGCAGCTGTGCTCGACGTTGTCACTGAAGCGG
GAAGGGACTGGCTGCTATTGGGCGAAGTGCCGGGGCAGGATCTCCTGTCATCTCACCTTGCTCCTGCCGA
GAAAGTATCCATCATGGCTGATGCAATGCGGCGGCTGCATACGCTTGATCCGGCTACCTGCCCATTCGAC
CACCAAGCGAAACATCGCATCGAGCGAGCACGTACTCGGATGGAAGCCGGTCTTGTCGATCAGGATGATC
TGGACGAAGAGCATCAGGGGCTCGCGCCAGCCGAACTGTTCGCCAGGCTCAAGGCGCGCATGCCCGACGG
CGAGGATCTCGTCGTGACCCATGGCGATGCCTGCTTGCCGAATATCATGGTGGAAAATGGCCGCTTTTCT
GGATTCATCGACTGTGGCCGGCTGGGTGTGGCGGACCGCTATCAGGACATAGCGTTGGCTACCCGTGATA
TTGCTGAAGAGCTTGGCGGCGAATGGGCTGACCGCTTCCTCGTGCTTTACGGTATCGCCGCTCCCGATTC
GCAGCGCATCGCCTTCTATCGCCTTCTTGACGAGTTCTTCTGAGCGGGACTCTGGGGTTCGAAATGACCG
ACCAAGCGACGCCCAACCTGCCATCACGAGATTTCGATTCCACCGCCGCCTTCTATGAAAGGTTGGGCTT
CGGAATCGTTTTCCGGGACGCCGGCTGGATGATCCTCCAGCGCGGGGATCTCATGCTGGAGTTCTTCGCC
CACCCCAACTTGTTTATTGCAGCTTATAATGGTTACAAATAAAGCAATAGCATCACAAATTTCACAAATA
AAGCATTTTTTTCACTGCATTCTAGTTGTGGTTTGTCCAAACTCATCAATGTATCTTATCATGTCTGTAT
ACCGTCGACCTCTAGCTAGAGCTTGGCGTAATCATGGTCATAGCTGTTTCCTGTGTGAAATTGTTATCCG
CTCACAATTCCACACAACATACGAGCCGGAAGCATAAAGTGTAAAGCCTGGGGTGCCTAATGAGTGAGCT
AACTCACATTAATTGCGTTGCGCTCACTGCCCGCTTTCCAGTCGGGAAACCTGTCGTGCCAGCTGCATTA
ATGAATCGGCCAACGCGCGGGGAGAGGCGGTTTGCGTATTGGGCGCTCTTCCGCTTCCTCGCTCACTGAC
TCGCTGCGCTCGGTCGTTCGGCTGCGGCGAGCGGTATCAGCTCACTCAAAGGCGGTAATACGGTTATCCA
CAGAATCAGGGGATAACGCAGGAAAGAACATGTGAGCAAAAGGCCAGCAAAAGGCCAGGAACCGTAAAAA
GGCCGCGTTGCTGGCGTTTTTCCATAGGCTCCGCCCCCCTGACGAGCATCACAAAAATCGACGCTCAAGT
CAGAGGTGGCGAAACCCGACAGGACTATAAAGATACCAGGCGTTTCCCCCTGGAAGCTCCCTCGTGCGCT
CTCCTGTTCCGACCCTGCCGCTTACCGGATACCTGTCCGCCTTTCTCCCTTCGGGAAGCGTGGCGCTTTC
TCATAGCTCACGCTGTAGGTATCTCAGTTCGGTGTAGGTCGTTCGCTCCAAGCTGGGCTGTGTGCACGAA
CCCCCCGTTCAGCCCGACCGCTGCGCCTTATCCGGTAACTATCGTCTTGAGTCCAACCCGGTAAGACACG
ACTTATCGCCACTGGCAGCAGCCACTGGTAACAGGATTAGCAGAGCGAGGTATGTAGGCGGTGCTACAGA
GTTCTTGAAGTGGTGGCCTAACTACGGCTACACTAGAAGAACAGTATTTGGTATCTGCGCTCTGCTGAAG
CCAGTTACCTTCGGAAAAAGAGTTGGTAGCTCTTGATCCGGCAAACAAACCACCGCTGGTAGCGGTGGTT
TTTTTGTTTGCAAGCAGCAGATTACGCGCAGAAAAAAAGGATCTCAAGAAGATCCTTTGATCTTTTCTAC
GGGGTCTGACGCTCAGTGGAACGAAAACTCACGTTAAGGGATTTTGGTCATGAGATTATCAAAAAGGATC
TTCACCTAGATCCTTTTAAATTAAAAATGAAGTTTTAAATCAATCTAAAGTATATATGAGTAAACTTGGT
CTGACAGTTACCAATGCTTAATCAGTGAGGCACCTATCTCAGCGATCTGTCTATTTCGTTCATCCATAGT
TGCCTGACTCCCCGTCGTGTAGATAACTACGATACGGGAGGGCTTACCATCTGGCCCCAGTGCTGCAATG
ATACCGCGAGACCCACGCTCACCGGCTCCAGATTTATCAGCAATAAACCAGCCAGCCGGAAGGGCCGAGC
GCAGAAGTGGTCCTGCAACTTTATCCGCCTCCATCCAGTCTATTAATTGTTGCCGGGAAGCTAGAGTAAG
TAGTTCGCCAGTTAATAGTTTGCGCAACGTTGTTGCCATTGCTACAGGCATCGTGGTGTCACGCTCGTCG
TTTGGTATGGCTTCATTCAGCTCCGGTTCCCAACGATCAAGGCGAGTTACATGATCCCCCATGTTGTGCA
AAAAAGCGGTTAGCTCCTTCGGTCCTCCGATCGTTGTCAGAAGTAAGTTGGCCGCAGTGTTATCACTCAT
GGTTATGGCAGCACTGCATAATTCTCTTACTGTCATGCCATCCGTAAGATGCTTTTCTGTGACTGGTGAG
TACTCAACCAAGTCATTCTGAGAATAGTGTATGCGGCGACCGAGTTGCTCTTGCCCGGCGTCAATACGGG
ATAATACCGCGCCACATAGCAGAACTTTAAAAGTGCTCATCATTGGAAAACGTTCTTCGGGGCGAAAACT
CTCAAGGATCTTACCGCTGTTGAGATCCAGTTCGATGTAACCCACTCGTGCACCCAACTGATCTTCAGCA
TCTTTTACTTTCACCAGCGTTTCTGGGTGAGCAAAAACAGGAAGGCAAAATGCCGCAAAAAAGGGAATAA
GGGCGACACGGAAATGTTGAATACTCATACTCTTCCTTTTTCAATATTATTGAAGCATTTATCAGGGTTA
TTGTCTCATGAGCGGATACATATTTGAATGTATTTAGAAAAATAAACAAATAGGGGTTCCGCGCACATTT
CCCCGAAAAGTGCCACCTGACGTC
Features (pLannotate 1.2.2; 20 found; start..end, strand, type, name):
     28..80      -  misc_feature   bom (fragment): basis of mobility region from pBR322
    235..614     +  enhancer       CMV enhancer: human cytomegalovirus immediate early enhancer
    615..818     +  promoter       CMV promoter: human cytomegalovirus (CMV) immediate early promoter
    814..847     +  LTR            5' LTR (truncated) (fragment): truncated 5' long terminal repeat (LTR) from HIV-1
    863..881     +  promoter       T7 promoter: promoter for bacteriophage T7 RNA polymerase
    923..2008    +  CDS            HLA-B: HLAB_HUMAN - Also known as HLAB. Experimental evidence at protein level: Swiss-Prot protein existence level 1. Allele B*67:01: Displays peptides sharing a common signature motif, namely a Pro residue at position 2 and Leu anchor residue at the C-terminus. From Homo sapiens (Human).
   2049..2273    +  polyA_signal   bGH poly(A) signal: bovine growth hormone polyadenylation signal
   2277..2298    +  promoter       SV40 promoter (fragment): SV40 enhancer and early promoter
   2319..2747    +  rep_origin     f1 ori (sequence partly withheld): f1 bacteriophage origin of replication; arrow indicates direction of (+) strand synthesis
   2761..3090    +  promoter       SV40 promoter: SV40 enhancer and early promoter
   3157..3948    +  CDS            neo: KKA2_KLEPN - Also known as kan, nptII. Experimental evidence at protein level: Swiss-Prot protein existence level 1. Resistance to kanamycin, neomycin, paromomycin, ribostamycin, butirosin and gentamicin B. From Klebsiella pneumoniae.
   3972..4130    +  CDS            ble (fragment): BLE_KLEPN - Experimental evidence at protein level: Swiss-Prot protein existence level 1. Binding protein with a strong affinity to the bleomycin family of antibiotics. Binds to CL990; an antimitotic-antibiotic compound. From Klebsiella pneumoniae.
   4125..4246    +  polyA_signal   SV40 poly(A) signal: SV40 polyadenylation signal
   4319..4335    -  protein_bind   lac operator: The lac repressor binds to the lac operator to inhibit transcription in E. coli. This inhibition can be relieved by adding lactose or isopropyl-β-D-thiogalactopyranoside (IPTG). lac repressor encoded by lacI
   4343..4373    -  promoter       lac promoter: promoter for the E. coli lac operon
   4388..4409    -  protein_bind   CAP binding site: CAP binding activates transcription in the presence of cAMP. E. coli catabolite activator protein
   4422..4514    -  CDS            lacI (fragment): lac repressor; lacI; The lac repressor binds to the lac operator to inhibit transcription in E. coli. This inhibition can be relieved by adding lactose or isopropyl-β-D-thiogalactopyranoside (IPTG).
   4697..5285    -  rep_origin     ori: high-copy-number ColE1/pMB1/pBR322/pUC origin of replication
   5456..6316    -  CDS            AmpR: β-lactamase; bla; confers resistance to ampicillin, carbenicillin, and related antibiotics
   6317..6421    -  promoter       AmpR promoter: bla
