[The description below was written by a language model from this plasmid's Addgene catalogue record and pLannotate feature annotations shown in this document.]
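Description:
B*13:01:01 is a mammalian expression plasmid built on the pcDNA-3 backbone that carries the coding sequence of the human HLA class I allele HLA-B*13:01:01, cloned between BamHI and EcoRI sites. The sequenced record is 6,452 nt. In bacteria the plasmid replicates from a high-copy ColE1/pUC-type origin and is selected with ampicillin through the β-lactamase gene and its native promoter. An f1 origin is also present, which permits single-stranded DNA production. Short lac promoter/operator, CAP site, lacI and bom fragments are backbone remnants with no apparent role in the design.

The roughly 1.1 kb HLA-B open reading frame is driven by the human cytomegalovirus immediate early enhancer and promoter and terminated by the bovine growth hormone polyadenylation signal, an arrangement that gives strong constitutive expression in transfected mammalian cells. A T7 promoter lies just upstream of the insert and can serve for in vitro transcription or as a sequencing priming site. No epitope tag or reporter is annotated on the insert. The automated annotation identifies the insert only generically as HLA-B, and the allele-specific note it carries refers to a different allele, so the allele identity rests on the catalogue entry. A small hit to a truncated HIV-1 LTR next to the CMV promoter is probably an annotation artefact. A second cassette, consisting of the SV40 early promoter, the neomycin phosphotransferase gene and the SV40 poly(A) signal, allows G418 selection of stable transfectants.

The stated purpose is overexpression of a single HLA allele. The associated publication concerns large-scale HLA class I peptidome profiling for epitope prediction.
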