Addgene plasmid #203243: B*13:01:01
Purpose: Overexpress HLA allele
Depositing lab: Derin Keskin & Catherine Wu. Depositing organization: Dana-Farber Cancer Institute. Publication: A large peptidome dataset improves HLA class I epitope prediction across most of the human population. Sarkizova S, Klaeger S, Le PM, Li LW, Oliveira G, Keshishian H, Hartigan CR, Zhang W, Braun DA, Ligon KL, Bachireddy P, Zervantonakis IK, Rosenbluth JM, Ouspenskaia T, Law T, Justesen S, Stevens J, Lane WJ, Eisenhaure T, Lan Zhang G, Clauser KR, Hacohen N, Carr SA, Wu CJ, Keskin DB. Nat Biotechnol. 2020 Feb;38(2):199-209. doi: 10.1038/s41587-019-0322-9. Epub 2019 Dec 16. PubMed 31844290.
Backbone
  Vector backbone: pcDNA-3
  Vector type: Mammalian Expression
Growth in bacteria
  Bacterial resistance: Ampicillin, 100 μg/mL
  Growth temperature: 37°C
  Growth strain: NEB Stable
  Copy number: High Copy
Gene/Insert
  Gene/Insert name: B*13:01:01
  Species: H. sapiens (human)
  Entrez Gene: HLA-B (a.k.a. AS, B-4901, HLAB)
  Cloning method: Restriction Enzyme; 5′ cloning site BamHI (unknown if destroyed); 3′ cloning site EcoRI (unknown if destroyed)
  Sequencing primers: 5′ unknown
Terms and licenses: Academic/Nonprofit Terms; Industry Terms: Not Available to Industry
Depositor comments: Shortname from TIGL: K15
How to cite: B*13:01:01 was a gift from Derin Keskin & Catherine Wu (Addgene plasmid # 203243 ; http://n2t.net/addgene:203243 ; RRID:Addgene_203243)
