>Addgene plasmid #203243 | B*13:01:01 | depositor partial sequence | sequence record 394178 | HLA:HLA00152 B*13:01:01 1089 bp (K15)
ATGCGGGTCACGGCGCCCCGAACCCTCCTCCTGCTGCTCTGGGGGGCAGTGGCCCTGACCGAGACCTGGG
CCGGCTCCCACTCCATGAGGTATTTCTACACCGCCATGTCCCGGCCCGGCCGCGGGGAGCCCCGCTTCAT
CACCGTGGGCTACGTGGACGACACCCAGTTCGTGAGGTTCGACAGCGACGCCACGAGTCCGAGGATGGCG
CCCCGGGCGCCATGGATAGAGCAGGAGGGGCCGGAGTATTGGGACCGGGAGACACAGATCTCCAAGACCA
ACACACAGACTTACCGAGAGAACCTGCGCACCGCGCTCCGCTACTACAACCAGAGCGAGGCCGGGTCTCA
CATCATCCAGAGGATGTATGGCTGCGACCTGGGGCCGGACGGGCGCCTCCTCCGCGGGCATAACCAGTTA
GCCTACGACGGCAAGGATTACATCGCCCTGAACGAGGACCTGAGCTCCTGGACCGCGGCGGACACCGCGG
CTCAGATCACCCAGCTCAAGTGGGAGGCGGCCCGTGTGGCGGAGCAGCTGAGAGCCTACCTGGAGGGCGA
GTGCGTGGAGTGGCTCCGCAGATACCTGGAGAACGGGAAGGAGACGCTGCAGCGCGCGGACCCCCCAAAG
ACACACGTGACCCACCACCCCATCTCTGACCATGAGGCCACCCTGAGGTGCTGGGCCCTGGGCTTCTACC
CTGCGGAGATCACACTGACCTGGCAGCGGGATGGCGAGGACCAAACTCAGGACACTGAGCTTGTGGAGAC
CAGACCAGCAGGAGATAGAACCTTCCAGAAGTGGGCAGCTGTGGTGGTGCCTTCTGGAGAAGAGCAGAGA
TACACATGCCATGTACAGCATGAGGGGCTGCCGAAGCCCCTCACCCTGAGATGGGAGCCATCTTCCCAGT
CCACCGTCCCCATCGTGGGCATTGTTGCTGGCCTGGCTGTCCTAGCAGTTGTGGTCATCGGAGCTGTGGT
CGCTGCTGTGATGTGTAGGAGGAAGAGCTCAGGTGGAAAAGGAGGGAGCTACTCTCAGGCTGCGTGCAGC
GACAGTGCCCAGGGCTCTGATGTGTCTCTCACAGCTTGA
